>Addgene plasmid #13136 | pc3XB-ZF37 | depositor full sequence | sequence record 7485 | Author sequence
GACGGATCGGGAGATCTCCCGATCCCCTATGGTGCACTCTCAGTACAATCTGCTCTGATGCCGCATAGTT
AAGCCAGTATCTGCTCCCTGCTTGTGTGTTGGAGGTCGCTGAGTAGTGCGCGAGCAAAATTTAAGCTACA
ACAAGGCAAGGCTTGACCGACAATTGCATGAAGAATCTGCTTAGGGTTAGGCGTTTTGCGCTGCTTCGCG
ATGTACGGGCCAGATATACGCGTTGACATTGATTATTGACTAGTTATTAATAGTAATCAATTACGGGGTC
ATTAGTTCATAGCCCATATATGGAGTTCCGCGTTACATAACTTACGGTAAATGGCCCGCCTGGCTGACCG
CCCAACGACCCCCGCCCATTGACGTCAATAATGACGTATGTTCCCATAGTAACGCCAATAGGGACTTTCC
ATTGACGTCAATGGGTGGAGTATTTACGGTAAACTGCCCACTTGGCAGTACATCAAGTGTATCATATGCC
AAGTACGCCCCCTATTGACGTCAATGACGGTAAATGGCCCGCCTGGCATTATGCCCAGTACATGACCTTA
TGGGACTTTCCTACTTGGCAGTACATCTACGTATTAGTCATCGCTATTACCATGGTGATGCGGTTTTGGC
AGTACATCAATGGGCGTGGATAGCGGTTTGACTCACGGGGATTTCCAAGTCTCCACCCCATTGACGTCAA
TGGGAGTTTGTTTTGGCACCAAAATCAACGGGACTTTCCAAAATGTCGTAACAACTCCGCCCCATTGACG
CAAATGGGCGGTAGGCGTGTACGGTGGGAGGTCTATATAAGCAGAGCTCTCTGGCTAACTAGAGAACCCA
CTGCTTACTGGCTTATCGAAATTAATACGACTCACTATAGGGAGACCCAAGCTGGCTAGCGTTTAAACGG
GCCCTCTAGACCCGGGGAGAAGAAATTTGCCTGCCCTGAGTGTCCTAAGCGCTTCATGGATCGCAGCAAC
CTGACACGTCATATCAAGACCCACACCGGTGGATCCTCTGCACAGTAGTAAGCTTAAGTTTAAACCGCTG
ATCAGCCTCGACTGTGCCTTCTAGTTGCCAGCCATCTGTTGTTTGCCCCTCCCCCGTGCCTTCCTTGACC
CTGGAAGGTGCCACTCCCACTGTCCTTTCCTAATAAAATGAGGAAATTGCATCGCATTGTCTGAGTAGGT
GTCATTCTATTCTGGGGGGTGGGGTGGGGCAGGACAGCAAGGGGGAGGATTGGGAAGACAATAGCAGGCA
TGCTGGGGATGCGGTGGGCTCTATGGCTTCTGAGGCGGAAAGAACCAGCTGGGGCTCTAGGGGGTATCCC
C
[124 nt withheld, positions 1332-1455]
C
[91 nt withheld, positions 1457-1547]
A
[49 nt withheld, positions 1549-1597]
CCTTTGACGTTGGAGTCCACGTTCTTT
[37 nt withheld, positions 1625-1661]
ACCCTATCTCGGTCTATTCTTTTGATTTATAAGGGATTTTGCCGATTTCGGCCTATTGGTTAAAAAATGA
GCTGATTTAACAAAAATTTAACGCGAATTAATTCTGTGGAATGTGTGTCAGTTAGGGTGTGGAAAGTCCC
CAGGCTCCCCAGCAGGCAGAAGTATGCAAAGCATGCATCTCAATTAGTCAGCAACCAGGTGTGGAAAGTC
CCCAGGCTCCCCAGCAGGCAGAAGTATGCAAAGCATGCATCTCAATTAGTCAGCAACCATAGTCCCGCCC
CTAACTCCGCCCATCCCGCCCCTAACTCCGCCCAGTTCCGCCCATTCTCCGCCCCATGGCTGACTAATTT
TTTTTATTTATGCAGAGGCCGAGGCCGCCTCTGCCTCTGAGCTATTCCAGAAGTAGTGAGGAGGCTTTTT
TGGAGGCCTAGGCTTTTGCAAAAAGCTCCCGGCCGGGAGCTTGTATATCCATTTTCGGATCTGATCAAGA
GACAGGATGAGGATCGTTTCGCATGATTGAACAAGATGGATTGCACGCAGGTTCTCCGGCCGCTTGGGTG
GAGAGGCTATTCGGCTATGACTGGGCACAACAGACAATCGGCTGCTCTGATGCCGCCGTGTTCCGGCTGT
CAGCGCAGGGGCGCCCGGTTCTTTTTGTCAAGACCGACCTGTCCGGTGCCCTGAATGAACTGCAGGACGA
GGCAGCGCGGCTATCGTGGCTGGCCACGACGGGCGTTCCTTGCGCAGCTGTGCTCGACGTTGTCACTGAA
GCGGGAAGGGACTGGCTGCTATTGGGCGAAGTGCCGGGGCAGGATCTCCTGTCATCTCACCTTGCTCCTG
CCGAGAAAGTATCCATCATGGCTGATGCAATGCGGCGGCTGCATACGCTTGATCCGGCTACCTGCCCATT
CGACCACCAAGCGAAACATCGCATCGAGCGAGCACGTACTCGGATGGAAGCCGGTCTTGTCGATCAGGAT
GATCTGGACGAAGAGCATCAGGGGCTCGCGCCAGCCGAACTGTTCGCCAGGCTCAAGGCGCGCATGCCCG
ACGGCGAGGATCTCGTCGTGACCCATGGCGATGCCTGCTTGCCGAATATCATGGTGGAAAATGGCCGCTT
TTCTGGATTCATCGACTGTGGCCGGCTGGGTGTGGCGGACCGCTATCAGGACATAGCGTTGGCTACCCGT
GATATTGCTGAAGAGCTTGGCGGCGAATGGGCTGACCGCTTCCTCGTGCTTTACGGTATCGCCGCTCCCG
ATTCGCAGCGCATCGCCTTCTATCGCCTTCTTGACGAGTTCTTCTGAGCGGGACTCTGGGGTTCGAAATG
ACCGACCAAGCGACGCCCAACCTGCCATCACGAGATTTCGATTCCACCGCCGCCTTCTATGAAAGGTTGG
GCTTCGGAATCGTTTTCCGGGACGCCGGCTGGATGATCCTCCAGCGCGGGGATCTCATGCTGGAGTTCTT
CGCCCACCCCAACTTGTTTATTGCAGCTTATAATGGTTACAAATAAAGCAATAGCATCACAAATTTCACA
AATAAAGCATTTTTTTCACTGCATTCTAGTTGTGGTTTGTCCAAACTCATCAATGTATCTTATCATGTCT
GTATACCGTCGACCTCTAGCTAGAGCTTGGCGTAATCATGGTCATAGCTGTTTCCTGTGTGAAATTGTTA
TCCGCTCACAATTCCACACAACATACGAGCCGGAAGCATAAAGTGTAAAGCCTGGGGTGCCTAATGAGTG
AGCTAACTCACATTAATTGCGTTGCGCTCACTGCCCGCTTTCCAGTCGGGAAACCTGTCGTGCCAGCTGC
ATTAATGAATCGGCCAACGCGCGGGGAGAGGCGGTTTGCGTATTGGGCGCTCTTCCGCTTCCTCGCTCAC
TGACTCGCTGCGCTCGGTCGTTCGGCTGCGGCGAGCGGTATCAGCTCACTCAAAGGCGGTAATACGGTTA
TCCACAGAATCAGGGGATAACGCAGGAAAGAACATGTGAGCAAAAGGCCAGCAAAAGGCCAGGAACCGTA
AAAAGGCCGCGTTGCTGGCGTTTTTCCATAGGCTCCGCCCCCCTGACGAGCATCACAAAAATCGACGCTC
AAGTCAGAGGTGGCGAAACCCGACAGGACTATAAAGATACCAGGCGTTTCCCCCTGGAAGCTCCCTCGTG
CGCTCTCCTGTTCCGACCCTGCCGCTTACCGGATACCTGTCCGCCTTTCTCCCTTCGGGAAGCGTGGCGC
TTTCTCATAGCTCACGCTGTAGGTATCTCAGTTCGGTGTAGGTCGTTCGCTCCAAGCTGGGCTGTGTGCA
CGAACCCCCCGTTCAGCCCGACCGCTGCGCCTTATCCGGTAACTATCGTCTTGAGTCCAACCCGGTAAGA
CACGACTTATCGCCACTGGCAGCAGCCACTGGTAACAGGATTAGCAGAGCGAGGTATGTAGGCGGTGCTA
CAGAGTTCTTGAAGTGGTGGCCTAACTACGGCTACACTAGAAGAACAGTATTTGGTATCTGCGCTCTGCT
GAAGCCAGTTACCTTCGGAAAAAGAGTTGGTAGCTCTTGATCCGGCAAACAAACCACCGCTGGTAGCGGT
TTTTTTGTTTGCAAGCAGCAGATTACGCGCAGAAAAAAAGGATCTCAAGAAGATCCTTTGATCTTTTCTA
CGGGGTCTGACGCTCAGTGGAACGAAAACTCACGTTAAGGGATTTTGGTCATGAGATTATCAAAAAGGAT
CTTCACCTAGATCCTTTTAAATTAAAAATGAAGTTTTAAATCAATCTAAAGTATATATGAGTAAACTTGG
TCTGACAGTTACCAATGCTTAATCAGTGAGGCACCTATCTCAGCGATCTGTCTATTTCGTTCATCCATAG
TTGCCTGACTCCCCGTCGTGTAGATAACTACGATACGGGAGGGCTTACCATCTGGCCCCAGTGCTGCAAT
GATACCGCGAGACCCACGCTCACCGGCTCCAGATTTATCAGCAATAAACCAGCCAGCCGGAAGGGCCGAG
CGCAGAAGTGGTCCTGCAACTTTATCCGCCTCCATCCAGTCTATTAATTGTTGCCGGGAAGCTAGAGTAA
GTAGTTCGCCAGTTAATAGTTTGCGCAACGTTGTTGCCATTGCTACAGGCATCGTGGTGTCACGCTCGTC
GTTTGGTATGGCTTCATTCAGCTCCGGTTCCCAACGATCAAGGCGAGTTACATGATCCCCCATGTTGTGC
AAAAAAGCGGTTAGCTCCTTCGGTCCTCCGATCGTTGTCAGAAGTAAGTTGGCCGCAGTGTTATCACTCA
TGGTTATGGCAGCACTGCATAATTCTCTTACTGTCATGCCATCCGTAAGATGCTTTTCTGTGACTGGTGA
GTACTCAACCAAGTCATTCTGAGAATAGTGTATGCGGCGACCGAGTTGCTCTTGCCCGGCGTCAATACGG
GATAATACCGCGCCACATAGCAGAACTTTAAAAGTGCTCATCATTGGAAAACGTTCTTCGGGGCGAAAAC
TCTCAAGGATCTTACCGCTGTTGAGATCCAGTTCGATGTAACCCACTCGTGCACCCAACTGATCTTCAGC
ATCTTTTACTTTCACCAGCGTTTCTGGGTGAGCAAAAACAGGAAGGCAAAATGCCGCAAAAAAGGGAATA
AGGGCGACACGGAAATGTTGAATACTCATACTCTTCCTTTTTCAATATTATTGAAGCATTTATCAGGGTT
ATTGTCTCATGAGCGGATACATATTTGAATGTATTTAGAAAAATAAACAAATAGGGGTTCCGCGCACATT
TCCCCGAAAAGTGCCACCTGACGTC
Features (pLannotate 1.2.2; 20 found; start..end, strand, type, name):
     28..80      -  misc_feature   bom (fragment): basis of mobility region from pBR322
    235..614     +  enhancer       CMV enhancer: human cytomegalovirus immediate early enhancer
    615..818     +  promoter       CMV promoter: human cytomegalovirus (CMV) immediate early promoter
    814..847     +  LTR            5' LTR (truncated) (fragment): truncated 5' long terminal repeat (LTR) from HIV-1
    863..881     +  promoter       T7 promoter: promoter for bacteriophage T7 RNA polymerase
    921..1007    +  CDS            Zscan21 (fragment): ZSC21_MOUSE - Also known as Zfp-38, Zfp38, Zipro1, Znf38. Experimental evidence at transcript level: Swiss-Prot protein existence level 2. Strong transcriptional activator (PubMed:1284028). Plays an important role in spermatogenesis; essential for the progression of meiotic prophase I in spermatocytes (PubMed:27492080). From Mus musculus (Mouse).
   1062..1286    +  polyA_signal   bGH poly(A) signal: bovine growth hormone polyadenylation signal
   1290..1311    +  promoter       SV40 promoter (fragment): SV40 enhancer and early promoter
   1332..1760    +  rep_origin     f1 ori (sequence partly withheld): f1 bacteriophage origin of replication; arrow indicates direction of (+) strand synthesis
   1774..2103    +  promoter       SV40 promoter: SV40 enhancer and early promoter
   2174..2965    +  CDS            neo: KKA2_KLEPN - Also known as kan, nptII. Experimental evidence at protein level: Swiss-Prot protein existence level 1. Resistance to kanamycin, neomycin, paromomycin, ribostamycin, butirosin and gentamicin B. From Klebsiella pneumoniae.
   2989..3147    +  CDS            ble (fragment): BLE_KLEPN - Experimental evidence at protein level: Swiss-Prot protein existence level 1. Binding protein with a strong affinity to the bleomycin family of antibiotics. Binds to CL990; an antimitotic-antibiotic compound. From Klebsiella pneumoniae.
   3142..3263    +  polyA_signal   SV40 poly(A) signal: SV40 polyadenylation signal
   3336..3352    -  protein_bind   lac operator: The lac repressor binds to the lac operator to inhibit transcription in E. coli. This inhibition can be relieved by adding lactose or isopropyl-β-D-thiogalactopyranoside (IPTG). lac repressor encoded by lacI
   3360..3390    -  promoter       lac promoter: promoter for the E. coli lac operon
   3405..3426    -  protein_bind   CAP binding site: CAP binding activates transcription in the presence of cAMP. E. coli catabolite activator protein
   3439..3531    -  CDS            lacI (fragment): lac repressor; lacI; The lac repressor binds to the lac operator to inhibit transcription in E. coli. This inhibition can be relieved by adding lactose or isopropyl-β-D-thiogalactopyranoside (IPTG).
   3714..4299    -  rep_origin     ori: high-copy-number ColE1/pMB1/pBR322/pUC origin of replication
   4470..5330    -  CDS            AmpR: β-lactamase; bla; confers resistance to ampicillin, carbenicillin, and related antibiotics
   5331..5435    -  promoter       AmpR promoter: bla
