[The description below was written by a language model from this plasmid's Addgene catalogue record and pLannotate feature annotations shown in this document.]
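Description:
pc3XB-ZF37 is a mammalian expression-type plasmid built on pc3XB, a modified version of pcDNA3, and it serves as an archival carrier for a single engineered zinc finger module. It belongs to the Zinc Finger Consortium Modular Assembly Kit v1.0. The plasmid is maintained in E. coli at high copy through a ColE1/pUC-type origin with ampicillin selection from the β-lactamase gene. It also retains the f1 phage origin and small remnants of lac regulatory sequence from the parent backbone. For mammalian cells, an SV40 early promoter drives a neomycin phosphotransferase gene followed by the SV40 polyadenylation signal, which allows G418 selection.

The payload is ZF37, an insert of about 90 bp encoding one zinc finger that the depositor assigns to the Sangamo module set and that recognises the DNA triplet GAC. It sits between XbaI and BamHI sites, both preserved. It lies downstream of the CMV immediate-early enhancer/promoter and a T7 promoter (the T7 site is also used for sequencing) and upstream of the bovine growth hormone polyadenylation signal. The automated annotation labels this short coding segment as a fragment of mouse Zscan21. This most likely reflects general similarity among C2H2 zinc fingers rather than the actual origin of the module. Similarly, the short "HIV-1 LTR" and "ble" fragment calls look like incidental matches in backbone sequence rather than functional elements.

According to the associated publication, modules like this are combined by restriction-based modular assembly into multi-finger arrays with chosen DNA-binding specificity, for use in building zinc finger nucleases. The retained flanking sites are consistent with that kind of subcloning.
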