Addgene plasmid #13136: pc3XB-ZF37
Depositing lab: Keith Joung. Depositing organization: Massachusetts General Hospital. Publication: Standardized reagents and protocols for engineering zinc finger nucleases by modular assembly. Wright DA, Thibodeau-Beganny S, Sander JD, Winfrey RJ, Hirsh AS, Eichtinger M, Fu F, Porteus MH, Dobbs D, Voytas DF, Joung JK. Nat Protoc. 2006;1(3):1637-52. doi: 10.1038/nprot.2006.259 PubMed 17406455.
Backbone
  Vector backbone: pc3XB
  Backbone manufacturer: Modified Invitrogen pcDNA3
  Backbone size w/o insert (bp): 5400
  Vector type: Mammalian Expression
  Selectable markers: Neomycin (select with G418)
Growth in bacteria
  Bacterial resistance: Ampicillin, 100 μg/mL
  Growth temperature: 37°C
  Growth strain: XL1 Blue
  Copy number: High Copy
Gene/Insert
  Gene/Insert name: ZF37
  Insert size (bp): 90
  Cloning method: Restriction Enzyme; 5′ cloning site XbaI (not destroyed); 3′ cloning site BamHI (not destroyed)
  Sequencing primers: 5′ T7
Terms and licenses: Academic/Nonprofit Terms; Industry Terms: Not Available to Industry
Depositor comments: Part of the Zinc Finger Consortium Modular Assembly Kit v1.0. Finger protein sequence: PGEKKFACPECPKRFMDRSNLTRHIKTH. Target DNA sequence: GAC. This zinc finger is derived from the Sangamo module set.
How to cite: pc3XB-ZF37 was a gift from Keith Joung (Addgene plasmid # 13136 ; http://n2t.net/addgene:13136 ; RRID:Addgene_13136)
