>Addgene plasmid #13136 | pc3XB-ZF37 | addgene partial sequence | sequence record 19520 | CMV-F 5'-CGCAAATGGGCGGTAGGCGTG-3'
AGCTCTCTGGCTAACTAGAGAACCACTGCTTACTGGCTTATCGAAATTAATACGACTCACTATAGGGAGA
CCCAAGCTGGCTAGCGTTTAAACGGGCCCTCTAGACCCGGGGAGAAGAAATTTGCCTGCCCTGAGTGTCC
TAAGCGCTTCATGGATCGCAGCAACCTGACACGTCATATCAAGACCCACACCGGTGGATCCTCTGCACAG
TAGTAAGCTTAAGTTTAAACCGCTGATCAGCCTCGACTGTGCCTTCTAGTTGCCAGCCATCTGTTGTTTG
CCCCTCCCCCGTGCCTTCCTTGACCCTGGAAGGTGCCACTCCCACTGTCCTTTCCTAATAAAATGAGGAA
ATTGCATCGCATTGTCTGAGTAGGTGTCATTCTATTCTGGGGGGTGGGGTGGGGCAGGACAGCAAGGGGG
AGGATTGGGAAGACAATAGCAGGCATGCTGGGGATGCGGTGGGCTCTATGGCTTCTGAGGCGGAAAGAAC
CAGCTGGGGCTCTAGGGGGTATCCCCACGCGCCCTGGAGCGGCGCATTAAGCGCGGCGGG
